>Addgene plasmid #36771 | TAL2358 | depositor partial sequence | sequence record 45964 | TAL2358 sequence 1640 bps
GAACCTGACCCCAGACCAGGTAGTCGCAATCGCGTCACATGACGGGGGAAAGCAAGCCCTGGAAACCGTG
CAAAGGTTGTTGCCGGTCCTTTGTCAAGACCACGGCCTTACACCGGAGCAAGTCGTGGCCATTGCAAGCA
ATGGGGGTGGCAAACAGGCTCTTGAGACGGTTCAGAGACTTCTCCCAGTTCTCTGTCAAGCCCACGGGCT
GACTCCCGATCAAGTTGTAGCGATTGCGAATAACAATGGAGGGAAACAAGCATTGGAGACTGTCCAACGG
CTCCTTCCCGTGTTGTGTCAAGCCCACGGTTTGACGCCTGCACAAGTGGTCGCCATCGCCAGCCATGATG
GCGGTAAGCAGGCGCTGGAAACAGTACAGCGCCTGCTGCCTGTACTGTGCCAGGATCATGGACTGACCCC
AGACCAGGTAGTCGCAATCGCGTCGAACATTGGGGGAAAGCAAGCCCTGGAAACCGTGCAAAGGTTGTTG
CCGGTCCTTTGTCAAGACCACGGCCTTACACCGGAGCAAGTCGTGGCCATTGCAAGCAACATCGGTGGCA
AACAGGCTCTTGAGACGGTTCAGAGACTTCTCCCAGTTCTCTGTCAAGCCCACGGGCTGACTCCCGATCA
AGTTGTAGCGATTGCGTCCAACGGTGGAGGGAAACAAGCATTGGAGACTGTCCAACGGCTCCTTCCCGTG
TTGTGTCAAGCCCACGGTTTGACGCCTGCACAAGTGGTCGCCATCGCCTCCAATATTGGCGGTAAGCAGG
CGCTGGAAACAGTACAGCGCCTGCTGCCTGTACTGTGCCAGGATCATGGACTGACCCCAGACCAGGTAGT
CGCAATCGCGTCGAACATTGGGGGAAAGCAAGCCCTGGAAACCGTGCAAAGGTTGTTGCCGGTCCTTTGT
CAAGACCACGGCCTTACACCGGAGCAAGTCGTGGCCATTGCAAGCAACATCGGTGGCAAACAGGCTCTTG
AGACGGTTCAGAGACTTCTCCCAGTTCTCTGTCAAGCCCACGGGCTGACTCCCGATCAAGTTGTAGCGAT
TGCGTCGAACATTGGAGGGAAACAAGCATTGGAGACTGTCCAACGGCTCCTTCCCGTGTTGTGTCAAGCC
CACGGTTTGACGCCTGCACAAGTGGTCGCCATCGCCTCCAATATTGGCGGTAAGCAGGCGCTGGAAACAG
TACAGCGCCTGCTGCCTGTACTGTGCCAGGATCATGGACTGACCCCAGACCAGGTAGTCGCAATCGCGTC
GAACATTGGGGGAAAGCAAGCCCTGGAAACCGTGCAAAGGTTGTTGCCGGTCCTTTGTCAAGACCACGGC
CTTACACCGGAGCAAGTCGTGGCCATTGCAAGCAATGGGGGTGGCAAACAGGCTCTTGAGACGGTTCAGA
GACTTCTCCCAGTTCTCTGTCAAGCCCACGGGCTGACTCCCGATCAAGTTGTAGCGATTGCGAATAACAA
TGGAGGGAAACAAGCATTGGAGACTGTCCAACGGCTCCTTCCCGTGTTGTGTCAAGCCCACGGTTTGACG
CCTGCACAAGTGGTCGCCATCGCCAACAACAACGGCGGTAAGCAGGCGCTGGAAACAGTACAGCGCCTGC
TGCCTGTACTGTGCCAGGATCATGGACTGA
