>Addgene plasmid #36771 | TAL2358 | addgene partial sequence | sequence record 48217 | CMV-F 5'-CGCAAATGGGCGGTAGGCGTG-3'
CAGAGCTCTCTGGCTAACTAGAGAACCCACTGCTTACTGGCTTATCGAAATTAATACGACTCACTATAGG
GAGACCCAAGCTGGCTAGCACCATGGACTACAAAGACCATGACGGTGATTATAAAGATCATGACATCGAT
TACAAGGATGACGATGACAAGATGGCCCCCAAGAAGAAGAGGAAGGTGGGCATTCACCGCGGGGTACCTA
TGGTGGACTTGAGGACACTCGGTTATTCGCAACAGCAACAGGAGAAAATCAAGCCTAAGGTCAGGAGCAC
CGTCGCGCAACACCACGAGGCGCTTGTGGGGCATGGCTTCACTCATGCGCATATTGTCGCGCTTTCACAG
CACCCTGCGGCGCTTGGGACGGTGGCTGTCAAATACCAAGATATGATTGCGGCCCTGCCCGAAGCCACGC
ACGAGGCAATTGTAGGGGTCGGTAAACAGTGGTCGGGAGCGCGAGCACTTGAGGCGCTGCTGACTGTGGC
GGGTGAGCTTAGGGGGCCTCCGCTCCAGCTCGACACCGGGCAGCTGCTGAAGATCGCGAAGAG
