>Addgene plasmid #36771 | TAL2358 | addgene partial sequence | sequence record 48218 | JDS-TALEN-F 5'-TAGGGGTCGGTAAACAGTGG-3'
GCTGCTGACTGTGGCGGGTGAGCTTAGGGGGCCTCCGCTCCAGCTCGACACCGGGCAGCTGCTGAAGATC
GCGAAGAGAGGGGGAGTAACAGCGGTAGAGGCAGTGCACGCCTGGCGCAATGCGCTCACCGGGGCCCCCT
TGAACCTGACCCCAGACCAGGTAGTCGCAATCGCGTCACATGACGGGGGAAAGCAAGCCCTGGAAACCGT
GCAAAGGTTGTTGCCGGTCCTTTGTCAAGACCACGGCCTTACACCGGAGCAAGTCGTGGCCATTGCAAGC
AATGGGGGTGGCAAACAGGCTCTTGAGACGGTTCAGAGACTTCTCCCAGTTCTCTGTCAAGCCCACGGGC
TGACTCCCGATCAAGTTGTAGCGATTGCGAATAACAATGGAGGGAAACAAGCATTGGAGACTGTCCAACG
GCTCCTTCCCGTGTTGTGTCAAGCCCACGGTTTGACGCCTGCACAAGTGGTCGCCATCGCCAGCCATGAT
GGCGGTAAGCAGGCGCTGGAAACAGTACAGCGCCTGCTGCCTGTACTGTGCCAGGATCATGGACTGAC
