[The description below was written by a language model from this plasmid's Addgene catalogue record.]
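Description:
TAL2358 is a mammalian expression plasmid encoding the left monomer of a TALEN pair directed against the human CBX3 gene (also known as HP1-gamma). It is built on the JDS71 backbone, a TALEN receiver vector of about 6.4 kb, into which a roughly 1.6 kb array of TAL effector repeats was inserted by restriction cloning through BsmBI sites that were destroyed in the process. The repeat array was generated by the FLASH assembly method for high-throughput TALEN construction. The plasmid is maintained in E. coli at high copy number under ampicillin selection; the record does not name the bacterial origin of replication.

The backbone supplies the elements flanking the custom repeat array: an N-terminal 3X FLAG tag for detection of the protein, and a C-terminal wild-type FokI nuclease domain. Expression in mammalian cells is driven by the CMV promoter, and the vector is also recorded as carrying a T7 promoter so that mRNA can be made by in vitro transcription. The use of a BGH reverse sequencing primer suggests a BGH polyadenylation region downstream of the coding sequence, although this is not listed explicitly.

Because FokI cleaves DNA only as a dimer, this left-half TALEN is intended to be used with a matching right-half TALEN that binds the opposite strand nearby. The two nuclease domains then come together over the spacer and make a double-strand break at the CBX3 locus. Repair of that break can yield indel mutations or allow targeted modification of the gene. No feature table is provided, so the exact positions of the elements cannot be given, and the depositor advises confirming the plasmid's structure by diagnostic digest before use.
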