Addgene plasmid #36771: TAL2358
Depositing lab: Keith Joung. Depositing organization: Massachusetts General Hospital. Publication: FLASH assembly of TALENs for high-throughput genome editing. Reyon D, Tsai SQ, Khayter C, Foden JA, Sander JD, Joung JK. Nat Biotechnol. 2012 Apr 8. doi: 10.1038/nbt.2170. PubMed 22484455.
Backbone
  Vector backbone: JDS71
  Backbone manufacturer: Joung lab (Addgene Plasmid # 32287)
  Backbone size w/o insert (bp): 6447
  Vector type: Mammalian, T7 for in vitro mRNA synthesis
Growth in bacteria
  Bacterial resistance: Ampicillin, 100 μg/mL
  Growth temperature: 37°C
  Growth strain: XL1 Blue
  Copy number: High Copy
Gene/Insert
  Gene/Insert name: CBX3-TALEN_Left (alt name: CBX3)
  Species: H. sapiens (human)
  Insert size (bp): 1640
  Entrez Gene: CBX3 (a.k.a. HECH, HP1-GAMMA, HP1Hs-gamma, HP1gamma)
  Promoter: CMV
  Tag / fusion protein: 3X Flag (N terminal on backbone); WT FOKI (C terminal on backbone)
  Cloning method: Restriction Enzyme; 5′ cloning site BsmBI (destroyed during cloning); 3′ cloning site BsmBI (destroyed during cloning)
  Sequencing primers: 5′ CMV-F; 3′ BGH-rev
Terms and licenses: Academic/Nonprofit Terms; Industry Terms: Not Available to Industry
Depositor comments: Target binding site: TCTGCAATAAAAAATGGC It is strongly recommended that users perform a diagnostic digest to verify this plasmid prior to use. For example, a double digest of the plasmid with BamHI and KpnI should result in two bands at 2.2kb and 5.9kb.
How to cite: TAL2358 was a gift from Keith Joung (Addgene plasmid # 36771 ; http://n2t.net/addgene:36771 ; RRID:Addgene_36771)
